>Addgene plasmid #212698 | pCfB6638 | addgene full sequence | sequence record 424297 | Addgene NGS Result
CTTTTTCCACCCAATTCGGGTCCCAATTGATCCACTACTGGCTTGCCCAAGTTACCCCAGAAATGCCGCC
CCGGATTTCTCCAAAAACCTAATAAGCTTCATGGAACTTGGTGGAAGTGACTTTCTACAGAGTGGAGAGA
ACCGTGGACACGTGGCAATGGCGCTGACCGTGTCCCCGAGCCGAATCGACGTGAGGGGAGAACGGAGTAT
CTGCGGTCATGTGACCTTCCAGAGCGGCGTCGCCAGTGTGCACGCGGTGACCCCCAGTTTGGGTCTCTGT
CACACGCATACTACCTCGGCTCTCCACATGCTGAACTTTATCTTTCGTGGGGATCATACCGAAAGTTGCA
ACTACCAGGTGTATATAAAGCCTGGTAGACTCCCCCCACTTTGGACCTCATCCAACCAAGACACACAAAA
ATGGACCGACTTAACAACCTCGCCACCCAGCTCGAGCAGAACCCCGCCAATTCGTAGATAATGGAATACA
AATGGATATCCAGAGTATACACATGGATAGTATACACTGACACGACAATTCTGTATCTCTTTATGTTAAC
TACTGTGAGGCATTAAATAGAGCTTGATATATAAAATGTTACATTTCACAGTCTGAACTTTTGCAGATTA
CCTAATTTGGTAAGATATTAATTATGAACTGAAAGTTGATGGCATCCCTAAATTTGATGCAACGGAATGC
GTGCGATAGTGAATCATTGCTAACAGATCAAGTAATCGTATCAATCGTTCCACGTCTTATCCAGACTCGA
TTTCCGCCCTAACCTAAGGAAACTGCTGAGTAATTTCGAGGTTGGTTCCTAACAAAAGCCAAGAAACGCG
CCGATGGTTTAGTGGTAAAATCCATCGTTGCCATCGATGGGCCCCCGGTTCGATTCCGGGTCGGCGCAGG
TTGGTTAGAGAGGGACAGGATACACCGGTTTTAGAGCTAGAAATAGCAAGTTAAAATAAGGCTAGTCCGT
TATCAACTTGAAAAAGTGGCACCGAGTCGGTGGTGCTTTTTTTGTGTGGGTACGGTATCGCGTGCATTCG
CGGCCGCATTTAAATCCCCACTTCAGAAGTTCCTATACTTTCTAGAGAATAGGAACTTCACTATAGAGTC
GAATAAGGGCGACACCCCATAATTAGCCCGGGCGAAAGGCCCAGTCTTTCGACTGAGCCTTTCGTTTTAT
TTGATGCCTGGCAGTTCCCTACTCTCGCATGGGGAGTCCCCACACTACCATCGGCGCTACGGCGTTTCAC
TTCTGAGTTCGGCATGGGGTCAGGTGGGACCACCGCGCTACTGCCGCCAGGCAAACAAGGGGTGTTATGA
GCCATATTCAGGTATAAATGGGCTCGCGATAATGTTCAGAATTGGTTAATTGGTTGTAACACTGACCCCT
ATTTGTTTATTTTTCTAAATACATTCAAATATGTATCCGCTCATGAGACAATAACCCTGATAAATGCTTC
AATAATATTGAAAAAGGAAGAATATGAGTATTCAACATTTCCGTGTCGCCCTTATTCCCTTTTTTGCGGC
ATTTTGCCTTCCTGTTTTTGCTCACCCAGAAACGCTGGTGAAAGTAAAAGATGCTGAAGATCAGTTGGGT
GCACGAGTGGGTTACATCGAACTGGATCTCAACAGCGGTAAGATCCTTGAGAGTTTTCGCCCCGAAGAAC
GTTTTCCAATGATGAGCACTTTTAAAGTTCTGCTATGTGGCGCGGTATTATCCCGTATTGACGCCGGGCA
AGAGCAACTCGGTCGCCGCATACACTATTCTCAGAATGACTTGGTTGAGTACTCACCAGTCACAGAAAAG
CATCTTACGGATGGCATGACAGTAAGAGAATTATGCAGTGCTGCCATAACCATGAGTGATAACACTGCGG
CCAACTTACTTCTGACAACGATCGGAGGACCGAAGGAGCTAACCGCTTTTTTGCACAACATGGGGGATCA
TGTAACTCGCCTTGATCGTTGGGAACCGGAGCTGAATGAAGCCATACCAAACGACGAGCGTGACACCACG
ATGCCTGTAGCGATGGCAACAACGTTGCGCAAACTATTAACTGGCGAACTACTTACTCTAGCTTCCCGGC
AACAATTAATAGACTGGATGGAGGCGGATAAAGTTGCAGGACCACTTCTGCGCTCGGCCCTTCCGGCTGG
CTGGTTTATTGCTGATAAATCCGGAGCCGGTGAGCGTGGTTCTCGCGGTATCATCGCAGCGCTGGGGCCA
GATGGTAAGCCCTCCCGTATCGTAGTTATCTACACGACGGGGAGTCAGGCAACTATGGATGAACGAAATA
GACAGATCGCTGAGATAGGTGCCTCACTGATTAAGCATTGGTAAGCAGAGCATTACGCTGACTTGACGGG
ACGGCGCAAGCTCATGACCAAAATCCCTTAACGTGAGTTACGCGCGCGTCGTTCCACTGAGCGTCAGACC
CCGTAGAAAAGATCAAAGGATCTTCTTGAGATCCTTTTTTTCTGCGCGTAATCTGCTGCTTGCAAACAAA
AAAACCACCGCTACCAGCGGTGGTTTGTTTGCCGGATCAAGAGCTACCAACTCTTTTTCCGAAGGTAACT
GGCTTCAGCAGAGCGCAGATACCAAATACTGTTCTTCTAGTGTAGCCGTAGTTAGCCCACCACTTCAAGA
ACTCTGTAGCACCGCCTACATACCTCGCTCTGCTAATCCTGTTACCAGTGGCTGCTGCCAGTGGCGATAA
GTCGTGTCTTACCGGGTTGGACTCAAGACGATAGTTACCGGATAAGGCGCAGCGGTCGGGCTGAACGGGG
GGTTCGTGCACACAGCCCAGCTTGGAGCGAACGACCTACACCGAACTGAGATACCTACAGCGTGAGCTAT
GAGAAAGCGCCACGCTTCCCGAAGGGAGAAAGGCGGACAGGTATCCGGTAAGCGGCAGGGTCGGAACAGG
AGAGCGCACGAGGGAGCTTCCAGGGGGAAACGCCTGGTATCTTTATAGTCCTGTCGGGTTTCGCCACCTC
TGACTTGAGCGTCGATTTTTGTGATGCTCGTCAGGGGGGCGGAGCCTATGGAAAAACGCCAGCAACGCGG
CCTTTTTACGGTTCCTGGCCTTTTGCTGGCCTTTTGCTCACATGTTCTTTCCTGCGTTATCCCCTGATTC
TGTGGATAACCGTATTACCGCCTTTGAGTGAGCTGATACCGCTCGCCGCAGCCGAACGACCGAGCGCAGC
GAGTCAGTGAGCGAGGAAGCGGAAGGCGAGAGTAGGGAACTGCCAGGCATCAAACTAAGCAGAAGGCCCC
TGACGGATGGCCTTTTTGCGTTTCTACAAACTCTTTCTGTGTTGTAAAACGACGGCCAGTCTTAAGCTCG
GGCCCCCTGGGCGGTTCTGATAACGAGTAATCGTTAATCCGCAAATAACGTAAAAACCCGCTTCGGCGGG
TTTTTTTATGGGGGGAGTTTAGGGAAAGAGCATTTGTCAGAATATTTAAGGGCGCCTGTCACTTTGCTTG
ATATATGAGAATTATTTAACCTTATAAATGAGAAAAAAGCAACGCACTTTAAATAAGATACGTTGCTTTT
TCGATTGATGAACACCTATAATTAAACTATTCATCTATTATTTATGATTTTTTGTATATACAATATTTCT
AGTTTGTTAAAGAGAATTAAGAAAATAAATCTCGAAAATAATAAAGGGAAAATCAGTTTTTGATATCAAA
ATTATACATGTCAACGATAATACAAAATATAATACAAACTATAAGATGTTATCAGTATTTATTATGCATT
TAGAATAAATTTTGTGTCGCCCTTATTCGACTCACTATAGAAGTTCCTATTCTCTAGAAAGTATAGGAAC
TTCACTTCATTTTATTTAAATTTGCGGCCGCTATGTCTGATAAAAGGATGTAACATAGGCAAGCTGCTCG
TGAGTGTTGAGTACGAACCTTAGATCCAAATCACCCGCACCCACGGATATACTTGCTTGAATATACAGTA
GTATAAGGAGTTTGGCGCCCGTTTTTTCGAGCCCCACACGTTTCGGTGAGTATGAGCGGCGGCAGATTCG
AGCGTTTCCGGTTTCCGCGGCTGGACGAGAGCCCATGATGGGGGCTCCCACCACCAGCAATCAGGGCCCT
GATTACACACCCACCTGTAATGTCATGCTGTTCATCGTGGTTAATGCTGCTGTGTGCTGTGTGTGTGTGT
TGTTTGGCGCTCATTGTTGCGTTATGCAGCGTACACCACAATATTGGAAGCTTATTAGCCTTTCTATTTT
TTCGTTTGCAAGGCTTAACAACATTGCTGTGGAGAGGGATGGGGATATGGAGGCCGCTGGAGGGAGTCGG
AGAGGCGTTTTGGAGCGGCTTGGCCTGGCGCCCAGCTCGCGAAACGCACCTAGGACCCTTTGGCACGCCG
AAATGTGCCACTTTTCAGTCTAGTAACGCCTTACCTACGTCATTCCATGCATGCATGTTTGCGCCTTTTT
TCCCTTGCCCTTGATCGCCACACAGTACAGTGCACTGTACAGTGGAGGTTTTGGGGGGGTCTTAGATGGG
AGCTAAAAGCGGCCTAGCGGTACACTAGTGGGATTGTATGGAGTGGCATGGAGCCTAGGTGGAGCCTGAC
AGGACGCACGACCGGCTAGCCCGTGACAGACGATGGGTGGCTCCTGTTGTCCACCGCGTACAAATGTTTG
GGCCAAAGTCTTGTCAGCCTTGCTTGCGAACCTAATTCCCAATTTTGTCACTTCGCACCCCCATTGATCG
AGCCCTAACCCCTGCCCATCAGGCAATCCAATTAAGCTCGCATTGTCTGCCTTGTTTAGTTTGGCTCCTG
CCCGTTTCGGCGTCCACTTGCACAAACACAAACAAGCATTATATATAAGGCTCGTCTCTCCCTCCCAACC
ACACTCACTTTTTTGCCCGTCTTCCCTTGCTAACACAAAAGTCAAGAACACAAACAACCACCCCAACCCC
CTTACACACAAGACATATCTACAGCAATGGGTACTACTTTGGATGATACTGCTTACAGATACAGAACTTC
TGTTCCAGGTGATGCTGAAGCTATTGAAGCTTTGGATGGTTCTTTCACTACTGACACTGTTTTCAGAGTT
ACTGCTACTGGTGATGGTTTCACTTTGAGAGAAGTTCCAGTTGATCCACCATTGACTAAGGTTTTTCCAG
ATGATGAATCCGATGACGAATCTGATGATGGTGAAGATGGTGATCCAGATTCTAGAACTTTTGTTGCTTA
TGGTGATGACGGTGACTTGGCTGGTTTTGTTGTTGTTTCTTATTCTGGTTGGAATAGAAGATTGACCGTC
GAAGATATTGAAGTTGCTCCAGAACATAGAGGTCATGGTGTTGGTAGAGCTTTGATGGGTTTGGCTACTG
AATTTGCTAGAGAAAGAGGTGCTGGTCATTTGTGGTTGGAAGTTACTAATGTTAACGCTCCAGCTATTCA
TGCCTATAGAAGAATGGGTTTTACCTTGTGTGGTTTGGATACTGCATTATACGATGGTACTGCATCAGAT
GGTGAACAAGCCTTGTATATGTCTATGCCATGTCCATGATCATGTAATTAGTTATGTCACGCTTACATTC
ACGCCCTCCCCCCACATCCGCTCTAACCGAAAAGGAAGGAGTTAGACAACCTGAAGTCTAGGTCCCTATT
TATTTTTTTATAGTTATGTTAGTATTAAGAACGTTATTTATATTTCAAATTTTTCTTTTTTTTCTGTACA
GACGCGTGTACGCATGTAACATTATACTGAAAACCTTGCTTGAGAAGGTTTTGGGACGCTCGAGCAGGCT
TGGAGGCGACGTGGCAGTGGCTCGCGGGAGGATCGGCGGGAAACTCCGGGATATCCGTCGAGAGTTTACA
CGTGAATGGGCAGCGCAATCCGTTGACGACGATACGACTGGCAAAGTAGCGACGATACCTGCCAGACAGG
TGACATGTGCAGGCCGCACTAACAAGGAAACGGGCGCTGGGGGGGGCGGGCTTCTAGACTTTGCCCTTGA
ACAGGAATCTAGTGGGGGCTTGTCTTTCCGCCAATGGGGGAGCGCCTGTTGAGCGACCGTGCATGCTGGA
ACGCCAAGTGTATGTACAGCTGGTGGTCTCGCAGCGGTATGTGACGGGACTTACATCTCTCGTTTTTTCA
TGACCACGTTTTCACAGGCTCGGAGGTACGTTAAAGTTTTGAAGGCTGCATCTGAACCGAGGTATGGGGG
AGTTTGAAGAGCAACAGTGTTGGGGCTGAGGGGGCCAAGATCGGGGCAAGCAGAGGTCTTAGATCAATTG
TGGGGATCCCAAAGGGCTCGTTATCAC
Features (pLannotate 1.2.2; 14 found; start..end, strand, type, name):
    837..907     +  ncRNA          tRNA: Accession: RF00005 - tRNA
    938..1012    +  misc_RNA       gRNA scaffold: guide RNA scaffold for the Streptococcus pyogenes CRISPR/Cas9 system
   1076..1109    -  protein_bind   FRT (minimal): supports FLP-mediated excision but not integration (Turan and Bode, 2011) FLP recombinase from the Saccharomyces cerevisiae 2μ plasmid
   1153..1193    -  terminator     rrnB T1 terminator (fragment): transcription terminator T1 from the E. coli rrnB gene
   1195..1310    -  ncRNA          5S rRNA: Accession: RF00001 - 5S ribosomal RNA
   1341..1365    +  CDS            KanR (fragment): aminoglycoside phosphotransferase; aph(3')-Ia; confers resistance to kanamycin
   1395..1491    +  promoter       AmpR promoter (fragment): bla
   1494..2354    +  CDS            AmpR: β-lactamase; bla; confers resistance to ampicillin, carbenicillin, and related antibiotics
   2476..3064    +  rep_origin     ori: high-copy-number ColE1/pMB1/pBR322/pUC origin of replication
   3289..3306    +  terminator     rrnB T2 terminator (fragment): transcription terminator T2 from the E. coli rrnB gene
   3331..3350    -  CDS            lacZα (fragment): LacZα fragment of β-galactosidase; lacZ fragment
   3820..3853    +  protein_bind   FRT (minimal): supports FLP-mediated excision but not integration (Turan and Bode, 2011) FLP recombinase from the Saccharomyces cerevisiae 2μ plasmid
   5003..5566    +  CDS            sta: STA_STRLA - Experimental evidence at protein level: Swiss-Prot protein existence level 1. Involved in resistance to streptothricin, a broad-spectrum antibiotic produced by streptomycetes. Detoxifies streptothricin via acetylation of the beta amino group of the first beta-lysyl moiety of streptothricin. From Streptomyces lavendulae.
   5570..5803    +  terminator     CYC1 terminator (fragment): S. cerevisiae CYC1; transcription terminator for CYC1
