[The description below was written by a language model from this plasmid's Addgene catalogue record and pLannotate feature annotations shown in this document.]
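Description:
pCfB6638 is a 6.3 kb yeast guide-RNA plasmid built on a custom backbone by Gibson assembly. It delivers a single gRNA directed at a genomic integration site designated E4. The associated work concerns iterative metabolic engineering of Yarrowia lipolytica, so that yeast is the likely host, although the record lists the species only as "Other". In E. coli the plasmid is maintained at high copy through a ColE1/pUC-type origin and selected with ampicillin via the bla gene and its promoter. In yeast, selection is by nourseothricin (Nat). This is provided by a streptothricin acetyltransferase coding sequence (annotated as sta, from Streptomyces lavendulae) followed by a CYC1 terminator fragment. The promoter driving this marker is not annotated, and no yeast replication element (centromere or autonomously replicating sequence) appears in the feature table. How the plasmid is maintained in yeast is therefore not stated.

The payload is a tRNA sequence placed about 30 nt upstream of the Streptococcus pyogenes Cas9 gRNA scaffold. The gap is consistent with the protospacer lying between them. A tRNA–gRNA fusion of this kind typically uses the tRNA's internal RNA polymerase III promoter elements and endogenous tRNA processing to release a mature guide. The record gives the spacer sequence as unknown and names no additional upstream promoter. No Cas9 gene is annotated, so the nuclease must be supplied separately, for example from the host strain or another plasmid.

Two minimal FRT sites and short fragments of rrnB terminators, 5S rRNA, KanR and lacZα are also detected. These appear to be backbone remnants, and the record assigns them no function. The plasmid's stated purpose is to target Cas9 cleavage to the E4 locus, presumably to promote integration of expression cassettes there during strain construction.
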