Addgene plasmid #212698: pCfB6638
Purpose: gRNA targeting to the intergradtion site E4
Depositing lab: Irina Borodina. Depositing organization: Danmarks Tekniske Universitet. Publication: Combinatorial iterative method for metabolic engineering of Yarrowia lipolytica: application for betanin biosynthesis. Jiang W, Wang S, Avila P, Jorgensen TS, Yang Z, Borodina I. Metab Eng. 2024 Sep 9:S1096-7176(24)00110-1. doi: 10.1016/j.ymben.2024.09.003. PubMed 39260817.
Backbone
  Vector backbone: custom backbone
  Vector type: Yeast Expression
  Selectable markers: Nat
Growth in bacteria
  Bacterial resistance: Ampicillin, 100 μg/mL
  Growth temperature: 37°C
  Growth strain: DH5alpha
  Copy number: High Copy
Gene/Insert
  Gene/Insert name: gRNA targeting to the intergradtion site E4
  gRNA/shRNA sequence: Unknown
  Species: Other
  Cloning method: Gibson Cloning
Terms and licenses: Academic/Nonprofit Terms; Industry Terms: Not Available to Industry
How to cite: pCfB6638 was a gift from Irina Borodina (Addgene plasmid # 212698 ; http://n2t.net/addgene:212698 ; RRID:Addgene_212698)
